Addgene plasmid #162590: pCMV-EPN-01(HiBiT)
Purpose: EPN-01 tagged with HiBiT tag under CMV promoter
Depositing lab: Masaharu Somiya. Depositing organization: The University of Osaka. Publication: Real-Time Luminescence Assay for Cytoplasmic Cargo Delivery of Extracellular Vesicles. Somiya M, Kuroda S. Anal Chem. 2021 Mar 24. doi: 10.1021/acs.analchem.1c00339. PubMed 33759512.
Backbone
  Vector backbone: pCMV
  Vector type: Mammalian Expression
  Selectable markers: Neomycin (select with G418)
Growth in bacteria
  Bacterial resistance: Ampicillin, 100 μg/mL
  Growth temperature: 37°C
  Growth strain: DH5alpha
  Copy number: High Copy
Gene/Insert
  Gene/Insert name: EPN-01
  Species: Synthetic
  Insert size (bp): 852
  Promoter: CMV promoter
  Tag / fusion protein: HiBiT
  Cloning method: Gibson Cloning
  Sequencing primers: 5′ CMV-F; 3′ BGH-R
Terms and licenses: Academic/Nonprofit Terms; Industry Terms: Not Available to Industry
How to cite: pCMV-EPN-01(HiBiT) was a gift from Masaharu Somiya (Addgene plasmid # 162590 ; http://n2t.net/addgene:162590 ; RRID:Addgene_162590)
