[The description below was written by a language model from this plasmid's Addgene catalogue record and pLannotate feature annotations shown in this document.]
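Description:
pCMV-EPN-01(HiBiT) is a 6.3 kb mammalian expression plasmid built on a pCMV backbone whose layout resembles the pcDNA3 family. It is maintained in E. coli through a high-copy ColE1/pUC-type origin and an ampicillin resistance (β-lactamase) cassette. An f1 origin is also present, which would permit single-stranded DNA production. For selection in mammalian cells, an SV40 early promoter drives the neomycin phosphotransferase gene, followed by an SV40 polyadenylation signal, conferring G418 resistance. The annotation also picks up small fragments of ble, lacI, the lac promoter/operator and a pBR322 bom region. These appear to be backbone remnants rather than functional parts.

The payload is an 852 bp synthetic open reading frame encoding EPN-01 fused to the HiBiT tag. It is placed downstream of the human cytomegalovirus immediate-early enhancer and promoter and terminated by the bovine growth hormone polyadenylation signal. A T7 promoter sits just upstream of the insert. The feature table does not annotate the full coding region. It recognises only a segment matching the p6 region of HIV-1 Gag, the domain that recruits the host factors TSG101 and ALIX to drive particle budding, which fits a designed protein meant to be released from cells in vesicles. HiBiT is a short peptide that complements the LgBiT fragment to reconstitute a luminescent NanoLuc-type luciferase, but the record does not state where in the protein the tag lies. According to the associated publication title, the construct was used in a real-time luminescence assay for cytoplasmic cargo delivery by extracellular vesicles, with HiBiT-tagged EPN-01 presumably serving as the detectable cargo.
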