Features (pLannotate 1.2.2; 20 found; start..end, strand, type, name):
      1..380     +  enhancer       CMV enhancer: human cytomegalovirus immediate early enhancer
    381..584     +  promoter       CMV promoter: human cytomegalovirus (CMV) immediate early promoter
    580..613     +  LTR            5' LTR (truncated) (fragment): truncated 5' long terminal repeat (LTR) from HIV-1
    629..647     +  promoter       T7 promoter: promoter for bacteriophage T7 RNA polymerase
   1414..1566    +  CDS            gag (fragment): GAG_HV1H2 - Experimental evidence at protein level: Swiss-Prot protein existence level 1. [p6-gag]: Plays a role in budding of the assembled particle by interacting with the host class E VPS proteins TSG101 and PDCD6IP/AIP1. From Human immunodeficiency virus type 1 group M subtype B (isolate HXB2) (HIV-1).
   1671..1895    +  polyA_signal   bGH poly(A) signal: bovine growth hormone polyadenylation signal
   1899..1920    +  promoter       SV40 promoter (fragment): SV40 enhancer and early promoter
   1941..2369    +  rep_origin     f1 ori (sequence partly withheld): f1 bacteriophage origin of replication; arrow indicates direction of (+) strand synthesis
   2383..2712    +  promoter       SV40 promoter: SV40 enhancer and early promoter
   2779..3570    +  CDS            neo: KKA2_KLEPN - Also known as kan, nptII. Experimental evidence at protein level: Swiss-Prot protein existence level 1. Resistance to kanamycin, neomycin, paromomycin, ribostamycin, butirosin and gentamicin B. From Klebsiella pneumoniae.
   3594..3752    +  CDS            ble (fragment): BLE_KLEPN - Experimental evidence at protein level: Swiss-Prot protein existence level 1. Binding protein with a strong affinity to the bleomycin family of antibiotics. Binds to CL990; an antimitotic-antibiotic compound. From Klebsiella pneumoniae.
   3747..3868    +  polyA_signal   SV40 poly(A) signal: SV40 polyadenylation signal
   3941..3957    -  protein_bind   lac operator: The lac repressor binds to the lac operator to inhibit transcription in E. coli. This inhibition can be relieved by adding lactose or isopropyl-β-D-thiogalactopyranoside (IPTG). lac repressor encoded by lacI
   3965..3995    -  promoter       lac promoter: promoter for the E. coli lac operon
   4010..4031    -  protein_bind   CAP binding site: CAP binding activates transcription in the presence of cAMP. E. coli catabolite activator protein
   4044..4136    -  CDS            lacI (fragment): lac repressor; lacI; The lac repressor binds to the lac operator to inhibit transcription in E. coli. This inhibition can be relieved by adding lactose or isopropyl-β-D-thiogalactopyranoside (IPTG).
   4319..4907    -  rep_origin     ori: high-copy-number ColE1/pMB1/pBR322/pUC origin of replication
   5078..5938    -  CDS            AmpR: β-lactamase; bla; confers resistance to ampicillin, carbenicillin, and related antibiotics
   5939..6043    -  promoter       AmpR promoter: bla
   6102..6154    -  misc_feature   bom (fragment): basis of mobility region from pBR322
>Addgene plasmid #162590 | pCMV-EPN-01(HiBiT) | addgene full sequence | sequence record 319293 | Addgene NGS Result
GACATTGATTATTGACTAGTTATTAATAGTAATCAATTACGGGGTCATTAGTTCATAGCCCATATATGGA
GTTCCGCGTTACATAACTTACGGTAAATGGCCCGCCTGGCTGACCGCCCAACGACCCCCGCCCATTGACG
TCAATAATGACGTATGTTCCCATAGTAACGCCAATAGGGACTTTCCATTGACGTCAATGGGTGGAGTATT
TACGGTAAACTGCCCACTTGGCAGTACATCAAGTGTATCATATGCCAAGTACGCCCCCTATTGACGTCAA
TGACGGTAAATGGCCCGCCTGGCATTATGCCCAGTACATGACCTTATGGGACTTTCCTACTTGGCAGTAC
ATCTACGTATTAGTCATCGCTATTACCATGGTGATGCGGTTTTGGCAGTACATCAATGGGCGTGGATAGC
GGTTTGACTCACGGGGATTTCCAAGTCTCCACCCCATTGACGTCAATGGGAGTTTGTTTTGGCACCAAAA
TCAACGGGACTTTCCAAAATGTCGTAACAACTCCGCCCCATTGACGCAAATGGGCGGTAGGCGTGTACGG
TGGGAGGTCTATATAAGCAGAGCTCTCTGGCTAACTAGAGAACCCACTGCTTACTGGCTTATCGAAATTA
ATACGACTCACTATAGGGAGACCCAAGCTGGCTAGCGTTTAAACGGGCCCTCTAGAATTATCGATCCGGA
GGTACCCGGGCGGCCGCATGGGTGCGCGTGCGTCTGGTTCTAAATCTGGCTCCGGCTCTGACTCTGGTAG
CAAAATCGAAGAGCTGTTCAAGAAACACAAGATCGTTGCCGTGCTGCGTGCCAATAGTGTGGAAGAAGCG
AAAAAGAAAGCGCTGGCGGTTTTCCTGGGCGGCGTTCATCTGATTGAAATTACCTTTACCGTGCCGGATG
CGGATACCGTGATTAAGGAACTGAGCTTTCTGAAGGAAATGGGCGCGATTATTGGTGCGGGCACCGTGAC
CAGCGTGGAGCAGTGCCGTAAAGCGGTGGAAAGTGGCGCCGAATTCATTGTGAGTCCGCACCTGGACGAG
GAAATTAGCCAATTTTGCAAGGAGAAGGGTGTGTTCTATATGCCAGGCGTTATGACCCCGACCGAACTGG
TGAAAGCCATGAAACTGGGCCATACCATCTTAAAACTGTTTCCGGGTGAGGTGGTGGGTCCGCAGTTTGT
TAAAGCGATGAAAGGTCCGTTTCCGAATGTGAAATTTGTGCCAACCGGCGGTGTTAATCTGGACAATGTG
TGCGAATGGTTCAAAGCGGGCGTGCTGGCCGTGGGCGTGGGCAGCGCGTTAGTGAAAGGCACCCCGGTGG
AAGTGGCGGAAAAGGCCAAGGCGTTCGTTGAGAAGATTCGTGGCTGCACCGTGAGCGGCTGGCGGCTGTT
CAAGAAGATTAGCCAGTCTCGTCCGGAACCGACCGCACCGCCGGAAGAATCTTTCCGTTCTGGTGTTGAA
ACCACCACGCCACCGCAAAAACAGGAGCCGATCGACAAAGAACTGTACCCGCTGACCTCTCTGCGTTCTC
TGTTCGGTAACGACCCGTCTTCTCAGTGACTCGAGAAGCTTGCTAGCAGATCTTTTTCCCTCTGCCAAAA
ATTATGGGGACATCATGAAGCCCCTTGAGCACTTAAGTTTAAACCGCTGATCAGCCTCGACTGTGCCTTC
TAGTTGCCAGCCATCTGTTGTTTGCCCCTCCCCCGTGCCTTCCTTGACCCTGGAAGGTGCCACTCCCACT
GTCCTTTCCTAATAAAATGAGGAAATTGCATCGCATTGTCTGAGTAGGTGTCATTCTATTCTGGGGGGTG
GGGTGGGGCAGGACAGCAAGGGGGAGGATTGGGAAGACAATAGCAGGCATGCTGGGGATGCGGTGGGCTC
TATGGCTTCTGAGGCGGAAAGAACCAGCTGGGGCTCTAGGGGGTATCCCC
[124 nt withheld, positions 1941-2064]
C
[91 nt withheld, positions 2066-2156]
A
[49 nt withheld, positions 2158-2206]
CCTTTGACGTTGGAGTCCACGTTCTTT
[37 nt withheld, positions 2234-2270]
ACCCTATCTCGGTCTATTCTTTTGATTTATAAGGGATTTTGCCGATTTCGGCCTATTGGTTAAAAAATGA
GCTGATTTAACAAAAATTTAACGCGAATTAATTCTGTGGAATGTGTGTCAGTTAGGGTGTGGAAAGTCCC
CAGGCTCCCCAGCAGGCAGAAGTATGCAAAGCATGCATCTCAATTAGTCAGCAACCAGGTGTGGAAAGTC
CCCAGGCTCCCCAGCAGGCAGAAGTATGCAAAGCATGCATCTCAATTAGTCAGCAACCATAGTCCCGCCC
CTAACTCCGCCCATCCCGCCCCTAACTCCGCCCAGTTCCGCCCATTCTCCGCCCCATGGCTGACTAATTT
TTTTTATTTATGCAGAGGCCGAGGCCGCCTCTGCCTCTGAGCTATTCCAGAAGTAGTGAGGAGGCTTTTT
TGGAGGCCTAGGCTTTTGCAAAAAGCTCCCGGGAGCTTGTATATCCATTTTCGGATCTGATCAAGAGACA
GGATGAGGATCGTTTCGCATGATTGAACAAGATGGATTGCACGCAGGTTCTCCGGCCGCTTGGGTGGAGA
GGCTATTCGGCTATGACTGGGCACAACAGACAATCGGCTGCTCTGATGCCGCCGTGTTCCGGCTGTCAGC
GCAGGGGCGCCCGGTTCTTTTTGTCAAGACCGACCTGTCCGGTGCCCTGAATGAACTGCAGGACGAGGCA
GCGCGGCTATCGTGGCTGGCCACGACGGGCGTTCCTTGCGCAGCTGTGCTCGACGTTGTCACTGAAGCGG
GAAGGGACTGGCTGCTATTGGGCGAAGTGCCGGGGCAGGATCTCCTGTCATCTCACCTTGCTCCTGCCGA
GAAAGTATCCATCATGGCTGATGCAATGCGGCGGCTGCATACGCTTGATCCGGCTACCTGCCCATTCGAC
CACCAAGCGAAACATCGCATCGAGCGAGCACGTACTCGGATGGAAGCCGGTCTTGTCGATCAGGATGATC
TGGACGAAGAGCATCAGGGGCTCGCGCCAGCCGAACTGTTCGCCAGGCTCAAGGCGCGCATGCCCGACGG
CGAGGATCTCGTCGTGACCCATGGCGATGCCTGCTTGCCGAATATCATGGTGGAAAATGGCCGCTTTTCT
GGATTCATCGACTGTGGCCGGCTGGGTGTGGCGGACCGCTATCAGGACATAGCGTTGGCTACCCGTGATA
TTGCTGAAGAGCTTGGCGGCGAATGGGCTGACCGCTTCCTCGTGCTTTACGGTATCGCCGCTCCCGATTC
GCAGCGCATCGCCTTCTATCGCCTTCTTGACGAGTTCTTCTGAGCGGGACTCTGGGGTTCGAAATGACCG
ACCAAGCGACGCCCAACCTGCCATCACGAGATTTCGATTCCACCGCCGCCTTCTATGAAAGGTTGGGCTT
CGGAATCGTTTTCCGGGACGCCGGCTGGATGATCCTCCAGCGCGGGGATCTCATGCTGGAGTTCTTCGCC
CACCCCAACTTGTTTATTGCAGCTTATAATGGTTACAAATAAAGCAATAGCATCACAAATTTCACAAATA
AAGCATTTTTTTCACTGCATTCTAGTTGTGGTTTGTCCAAACTCATCAATGTATCTTATCATGTCTGTAT
ACCGTCGACCTCTAGCTAGAGCTTGGCGTAATCATGGTCATAGCTGTTTCCTGTGTGAAATTGTTATCCG
CTCACAATTCCACACAACATACGAGCCGGAAGCATAAAGTGTAAAGCCTGGGGTGCCTAATGAGTGAGCT
AACTCACATTAATTGCGTTGCGCTCACTGCCCGCTTTCCAGTCGGGAAACCTGTCGTGCCAGCTGCATTA
ATGAATCGGCCAACGCGCGGGGAGAGGCGGTTTGCGTATTGGGCGCTCTTCCGCTTCCTCGCTCACTGAC
TCGCTGCGCTCGGTCGTTCGGCTGCGGCGAGCGGTATCAGCTCACTCAAAGGCGGTAATACGGTTATCCA
CAGAATCAGGGGATAACGCAGGAAAGAACATGTGAGCAAAAGGCCAGCAAAAGGCCAGGAACCGTAAAAA
GGCCGCGTTGCTGGCGTTTTTCCATAGGCTCCGCCCCCCTGACGAGCATCACAAAAATCGACGCTCAAGT
CAGAGGTGGCGAAACCCGACAGGACTATAAAGATACCAGGCGTTTCCCCCTGGAAGCTCCCTCGTGCGCT
CTCCTGTTCCGACCCTGCCGCTTACCGGATACCTGTCCGCCTTTCTCCCTTCGGGAAGCGTGGCGCTTTC
TCATAGCTCACGCTGTAGGTATCTCAGTTCGGTGTAGGTCGTTCGCTCCAAGCTGGGCTGTGTGCACGAA
CCCCCCGTTCAGCCCGACCGCTGCGCCTTATCCGGTAACTATCGTCTTGAGTCCAACCCGGTAAGACACG
ACTTATCGCCACTGGCAGCAGCCACTGGTAACAGGATTAGCAGAGCGAGGTATGTAGGCGGTGCTACAGA
GTTCTTGAAGTGGTGGCCTAACTACGGCTACACTAGAAGAACAGTATTTGGTATCTGCGCTCTGCTGAAG
CCAGTTACCTTCGGAAAAAGAGTTGGTAGCTCTTGATCCGGCAAACAAACCACCGCTGGTAGCGGTGGTT
TTTTTGTTTGCAAGCAGCAGATTACGCGCAGAAAAAAAGGATCTCAAGAAGATCCTTTGATCTTTTCTAC
GGGGTCTGACGCTCAGTGGAACGAAAACTCACGTTAAGGGATTTTGGTCATGAGATTATCAAAAAGGATC
TTCACCTAGATCCTTTTAAATTAAAAATGAAGTTTTAAATCAATCTAAAGTATATATGAGTAAACTTGGT
CTGACAGTTACCAATGCTTAATCAGTGAGGCACCTATCTCAGCGATCTGTCTATTTCGTTCATCCATAGT
TGCCTGACTCCCCGTCGTGTAGATAACTACGATACGGGAGGGCTTACCATCTGGCCCCAGTGCTGCAATG
ATACCGCGAGACCCACGCTCACCGGCTCCAGATTTATCAGCAATAAACCAGCCAGCCGGAAGGGCCGAGC
GCAGAAGTGGTCCTGCAACTTTATCCGCCTCCATCCAGTCTATTAATTGTTGCCGGGAAGCTAGAGTAAG
TAGTTCGCCAGTTAATAGTTTGCGCAACGTTGTTGCCATTGCTACAGGCATCGTGGTGTCACGCTCGTCG
TTTGGTATGGCTTCATTCAGCTCCGGTTCCCAACGATCAAGGCGAGTTACATGATCCCCCATGTTGTGCA
AAAAAGCGGTTAGCTCCTTCGGTCCTCCGATCGTTGTCAGAAGTAAGTTGGCCGCAGTGTTATCACTCAT
GGTTATGGCAGCACTGCATAATTCTCTTACTGTCATGCCATCCGTAAGATGCTTTTCTGTGACTGGTGAG
TACTCAACCAAGTCATTCTGAGAATAGTGTATGCGGCGACCGAGTTGCTCTTGCCCGGCGTCAATACGGG
ATAATACCGCGCCACATAGCAGAACTTTAAAAGTGCTCATCATTGGAAAACGTTCTTCGGGGCGAAAACT
CTCAAGGATCTTACCGCTGTTGAGATCCAGTTCGATGTAACCCACTCGTGCACCCAACTGATCTTCAGCA
TCTTTTACTTTCACCAGCGTTTCTGGGTGAGCAAAAACAGGAAGGCAAAATGCCGCAAAAAAGGGAATAA
GGGCGACACGGAAATGTTGAATACTCATACTCTTCCTTTTTCAATATTATTGAAGCATTTATCAGGGTTA
TTGTCTCATGAGCGGATACATATTTGAATGTATTTAGAAAAATAAACAAATAGGGGTTCCGCGCACATTT
CCCCGAAAAGTGCCACCTGACGTCGACGGATCGGGAGATCTCCCGATCCCCTATGGTGCACTCTCAGTAC
AATCTGCTCTGATGCCGCATAGTTAAGCCAGTATCTGCTCCCTGCTTGTGTGTTGGAGGTCGCTGAGTAG
TGCGCGAGCAAAATTTAAGCTACAACAAGGCAAGGCTTGACCGACAATTGCATGAAGAATCTGCTTAGGG
TTAGGCGTTTTGCGCTGCTTCGCGATGTACGGGCCAGATATACGCGTT
